Addgene plasmid #65812: pCI-MS2V5-eIF4G delN83
Purpose: expression of eIF4G-MS2 fusion.
Depositing lab: Niels Gehring. Depositing organization: Universitaet zu Koeln. Publication: The interaction of cytoplasmic poly(A)-binding protein with eukaryotic initiation factor 4G suppresses nonsense-mediated mRNA decay. Fatscher T, Boehm V, Weiche B, Gehring NH. RNA. 2014 Oct;20(10):1579-92. doi: 10.1261/rna.044933.114. Epub 2014 Aug 21. PubMed 25147240.
Backbone
  Vector backbone: pCI-neo
  Backbone manufacturer: Promega
  Backbone size w/o insert (bp): 4572
  Vector type: Mammalian Expression
  Selectable markers: Neomycin (select with G418)
Growth in bacteria
  Bacterial resistance: Ampicillin, 100 μg/mL
  Growth temperature: 37°C
  Growth strain: DH5alpha
  Copy number: Unknown
Gene/Insert
  Gene/Insert name: eIF4G
  Species: H. sapiens (human)
  Mutation: delN83 (functionally behaves as the WT protein)
  Entrez Gene: EIF4G1 (a.k.a. EIF-4G1, EIF4F, EIF4G, EIF4GI, P220, PARK18)
  Promoter: CMV
  Tag / fusion protein: MS2 stem loops (N terminal on insert); V5 (N terminal on insert)
  Cloning method: Unknown
  Sequencing primers: 5′ CMV-F; 3′ EBV-R
Terms and licenses: Academic/Nonprofit Terms; Industry Terms: Not Available to Industry
How to cite: pCI-MS2V5-eIF4G delN83 was a gift from Niels Gehring (Addgene plasmid # 65812 ; http://n2t.net/addgene:65812 ; RRID:Addgene_65812)
