[The description below was written by a language model from this plasmid's Addgene catalogue record and pLannotate feature annotations shown in this document.]
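Description:
pCI-MS2V5-eIF4G delN83 is a mammalian expression plasmid of about 10.4 kb built on the pCI-neo backbone. It produces human translation initiation factor eIF4G (EIF4G1) fused at its N-terminus to an MS2 moiety and a V5 epitope. Transcription is driven by the human CMV immediate-early enhancer and promoter. A chimeric β-globin/immunoglobulin intron follows, which typically improves mRNA processing and expression, and the transcript ends at an SV40 late polyadenylation signal. A T7 promoter sits just upstream of the open reading frame, and a T3 promoter fragment lies downstream.

The catalogue lists the tag as "MS2 stem loops". The feature table, however, annotates the bacteriophage MS2 coat protein coding sequence immediately upstream of the EIF4G1 fragment, so the fusion carries the RNA-binding coat protein rather than the hairpins. The V5 tag was not annotated separately but presumably lies in the short gap between the two coding regions. The insert carries the delN83 mutation, which by its name removes the N-terminal 83 residues, and the depositor notes that it behaves functionally like the wild-type protein.

For propagation in E. coli the plasmid has a high-copy ColE1/pUC-type origin and ampicillin resistance, and an f1 origin is also present. An SV40 promoter-driven neo cassette with a synthetic poly(A) signal allows G418 selection of mammalian cells. An MS2 coat protein fusion of this kind is typically used to tether the protein to reporter mRNAs containing MS2 binding sites. The associated publication concerns how the interaction between eIF4G and cytoplasmic poly(A)-binding protein suppresses nonsense-mediated mRNA decay, and V5 provides a handle for detection.
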