Features (pLannotate 1.2.2; 20 found; start..end, strand, type, name):
    140..517     +  enhancer       CMV enhancer: human cytomegalovirus immediate early enhancer
    518..729     +  promoter       CMV promoter: human cytomegalovirus (CMV) immediate early promoter
    890..1022    +  intron         chimeric intron: chimera between introns from human β-globin and immunoglobulin heavy chain genes
   1067..1085    +  promoter       T7 promoter: promoter for bacteriophage T7 RNA polymerase
   1094..1483    +  CDS            CAPSD_BPMS2: Experimental evidence at protein level: Swiss-Prot protein existence level 1. Acts as a translational repressor of viral replicase synthesis late in infection. This latter function is the result of capsid protein interaction with an RNA hairpin which contains the replicase ribosome-binding site. From Escherichia phage MS2 (Bacteriophage MS2).
   1538..6085    +  CDS            EIF4G1 (fragment): IF4G1_HUMAN - Also known as EIF4F, EIF4G, EIF4GI. Experimental evidence at protein level: Swiss-Prot protein existence level 1. Component of the protein complex eIF4F, which is involved in the recognition of the mRNA cap, ATP-dependent unwinding of 5'-terminal secondary structure and recruitment of mRNA to the ribosome. As a member of the eIF4F complex, required for endoplasmic reticulum stress- induced ATF4 mRNA translation (PubMed:29062139). From Homo sapiens (Human).
   6100..6117    -  promoter       T3 promoter (fragment): promoter for bacteriophage T3 RNA polymerase
   6135..6256    -  polyA_signal   SV40 poly(A) signal: SV40 polyadenylation signal
   6279..6347    -  CDS            large T antigen (fragment): large T antigen from SV40 (simian virus 40)
   6371..6438    +  CDS            lacZα (fragment): LacZα fragment of β-galactosidase; lacZ fragment
   6442..6870    +  rep_origin     f1 ori (sequence partly withheld): f1 bacteriophage origin of replication; arrow indicates direction of (+) strand synthesis
   6898..6949    -  misc_feature   bom (fragment): basis of mobility region from pBR322
   7014..7371    +  promoter       SV40 promoter: SV40 enhancer and early promoter
   7422..8213    +  CDS            neo: KKA2_KLEPN - Also known as kan, nptII. Experimental evidence at protein level: Swiss-Prot protein existence level 1. Resistance to kanamycin, neomycin, paromomycin, ribostamycin, butirosin and gentamicin B. From Klebsiella pneumoniae.
   8280..8328    +  polyA_signal   poly(A) signal: synthetic polyadenylation signal
   8348..8402    -  misc_feature   bom (fragment): basis of mobility region from pBR322
   8504..8539    -  CDS            rop (fragment): Rop protein, which maintains plasmids at low copy number; rop
   8634..8738    +  promoter       AmpR promoter: bla
   8739..9599    +  CDS            AmpR: β-lactamase; bla; confers resistance to ampicillin, carbenicillin, and related antibiotics
   9770..10358   +  rep_origin     ori: high-copy-number ColE1/pMB1/pBR322/pUC origin of replication
>Addgene plasmid #65812 | pCI-MS2V5-eIF4G delN83 | depositor full sequence | sequence record 111923 | Full Sequence
TCAATATTGGCCATTAGCCATATTATTCATTGGTTATATAGCATAAATCAATATTGGCTATTGGCCATTG
CATACGTTGTATCTATATCATAATATGTACATTTATATTGGCTCATGTCCAATATGACCGCCATGTTGGC
ATTGATTATTGACTAGTTATTAATAGTAATCAATTACGGGGTCATTAGTTCATAGCCCATATATGGAGTT
CCGCGTTACATAACTTACGGTAAATGGCCCGCCTGGCTGACCGCCCAACGACCCCCGCCCATTGACGTCA
ATAATGACGTATGTTCCCATAGTAACGCCAATAGGGACTTTCCATTGACGTCAATGGGTGGAGTATTTAC
GGTAAACTGCCCACTTGGCAGTACATCAAGTGTATCATATGCCAAGTCCGCCCCCTATTGACGTCAATGA
CGGTAAATGGCCCGCCTGGCATTATGCCCAGTACATGACCTTACGGGACTTTCCTACTTGGCAGTACATC
TACGTATTAGTCATCGCTATTACCATGGTGATGCGGTTTTGGCAGTACACCAATGGGCGTGGATAGCGGT
TTGACTCACGGGGATTTCCAAGTCTCCACCCCATTGACGTCAATGGGAGTTTGTTTTGGCACCAAAATCA
ACGGGACTTTCCAAAATGTCGTAACAACTGCGATCGCCCGCCCCGTTGACGCAAATGGGCGGTAGGCGTG
TACGGTGGGAGGTCTATATAAGCAGAGCTCGTTTAGTGAACCGTCAGATCACTAGAAGCTTTATTGCGGT
AGTTTATCACAGTTAAATTGCTAACGCAGTCAGTGCTTCTGACACAACAGTCTCGAACTTAAGCTGCAGT
GACTCTCTTAAGGTAGCCTTGCAGAAGTTGGTCGTGAGGCACTGGGCAGGTAAGTATCAAGGTTACAAGA
CAGGTTTAAGGAGACCAATAGAAACTGGGCTTGTCGAGACAGAGAAGACTCTTGCGTTTCTGATAGGCAC
CTATTGGTCTTACTGACATCCACTTTGCCTTTCTCTCCACAGGTGTCCACTCCCAGTTCAATTACAGCTC
TTAAGGCTAGAGTACTTAATACGACTCACTATAGGCTAGCACCATGGCTTCTAACTTTACTCAGTTCGTT
CTCGTGGACAATGGCGGAACTGGCGACGTGACTGTCGCCCCAAGCAACTTCGCTAACGGGGTCGCTGAAT
GGATCAGCTCTAACTCGCGTTCACAGGCTTACAAAGTAACCTGTAGCGTTCGTCAGAGCTCTGCGCAGAA
TCGCAAATACACCATCAAAGTCGAGGTGCCTAAAGTGGCAACCCAGACTGTTGGTGGTGTAGAGCTTCCT
GTAGCCGCATGGCGTTCGTACTTAAATATGGAACTAACCATTCCAATTTTCGCCACGAACTCCGACTGCG
AGCTTATTGTTAAGGCAATGCAAGGTCTCCTAAAAGATGGAAACCCGATTCCCTCAGCAATCGCAGCAAA
CTCCGGCATCTACGGCGGTGGCAAGCCCATCCCTAACCCACTGCTGGGCCTGGACAGCACCCTCGAGGGA
TCCCAAGTAATGATGATCCCTTCCCAGATCTCCTACCCAGCCTCCCAGGGGGCCTACTACATCCCTGGAC
AGGGGCGTTCCACATACGTTGTCCCGACACAGCAGTACCCTGTGCAGCCAGGAGCCCCAGGCTTCTATCC
AGGTGCAAGCCCTACAGAATTTGGGACCTACGCTGGCGCCTACTATCCAGCCCAAGGGGTGCAGCAGTTT
CCCACTGGCGTGGCCCCCGCCCCAGTTTTGATGAACCAGCCACCCCAGATTGCTCCCAAGAGGGAGCGTA
AGACGATCCGAATTCGAGATCCAAACCAAGGAGGAAAGGATATCACAGAGGAGATCATGTCTGGGGCCCG
CACTGCCTCCACACCCACCCCTCCCCAGACGGGAGGCGGTCTGGAGCCTCAAGCTAATGGGGAGACGCCC
CAGGTTGCTGTCATTGTCCGGCCAGATGACCGGTCACAGGGAGCAATCATTGCTGACCGGCCAGGGCTGC
CTGGCCCAGAGCATAGCCCTTCAGAATCCCAGCCTTCGTCGCCTTCTCCGACCCCATCACCATCCCCAGT
CTTGGAACCGGGGTCTGAGCCTAATCTCGCAGTCCTCTCTATTCCTGGGGACACTATGACAACTATACAA
ATGTCTGTAGAAGAATTAACCCCCATCTCCCGTGAAACTGGGGAGCCATATCGCCTCTCTCCAGAACCCA
CTCCTCTCGCCGAACCCATACTGGAAGTAGAAGTGACACTTAGCAAACCGGTTCCAGAATCTGAGTTTTC
TTCCAGTCCTCTCCAGGCTCCCACCCCTTTGGCATCTCACACAGTGGAAATTCATGAGCCTAATGGCATG
GTCCCATCTGAAGATCTGGAACCAGAGGTGGAGTCAAGCCCAGAGCTTGCTCCTCCCCCAGCTTGCCCCT
CCGAATCCCCTGTGCCCATTGCTCCAACTGCCCAACCTGAGGAACTGCTCAACGGAGCCCCCTCGCCACC
AGCTGTGGACTTAAGCCCAGTCAGTGAGCCAGAGGAGCAGGCCAAGGAGGTGACAGCATCAGTGGCGCCC
CCCACCATCCCCTCTGCTACTCCAGCTACGGCTCCTTCAGCTACTTCCCCAGCTCAGGAGGAGGAAATGG
AAGAAGAAGAAGAAGAGGAAGAAGGAGAAGCAGGAGAAGCAGGAGAAGCTGAGAGTGAGAAAGGAGGAGA
GGAACTGCTCCCCCCAGAGAGTACCCCTATTCCAGCCAACTTGTCTCAGAATTTGGAGGCAGCAGCAGCC
ACTCAAGTGGCAGTATCTGTGCCAAAGAGGAGACGGAAAATTAAGGAGCTAAATAAGAAGGAGGCTGTTG
GAGACCTTCTGGATGCCTTCAAGGAGGCGAACCCGGCAGTACCAGAGGTGGAAAATCAGCCTCCTGCAGG
CAGCAATCCAGGCCCAGAGTCTGAGGGCAGTGGTGTGCCCCCACGTCCTGAGGAAGCAGATGAGACCTGG
GACTCAAAGGAAGACAAAATTCACAATGCTGAGAACATCCAGCCCGGGGAACAGAAGTATGAATATAAGT
CAGATCAGTGGAAGCCTCTAAACCTAGAGGAGAAAAAACGTTACGACCGTGAGTTCCTGCTTGGTTTTCA
GTTCATCTTTGCCAGTATGCAGAAGCCAGAGGGATTGCCACATATCAGTGACGTGGTGCTGGACAAGGCC
AATAAAACACCACTGCGGCCACTGGATCCCACTAGACTACAAGGCATAAATTGTGGCCCAGACTTCACTC
CATCCTTTGCCAACCTTGGCCGGACAACCCTTAGCACCCGTGGGCCCCCAAGGGGTGGGCCAGGTGGGGA
GCTGCCCCGTGGGCCGGCTGGCCTGGGACCCCGGCGCTCTCAGCAGGGACCCCGAAAAGAACCACGCAAG
ATCATTGCCACAGTGTTAATGACCGAAGATATAAAACTGAACAAAGCAGAGAAAGCCTGGAAACCCAGCA
GCAAGCGGACGGCGGCTGATAAGGATCGAGGGGAAGAAGATGCTGATGGCAGCAAAACCCAGGACCTATT
CCGCAGGGTGCGCTCCATCCTGAATAAACTGACACCCCAGATGTTCCAGCAGCTGATGAAGCAAGTGACG
CAGCTGGCCATCGACACCGAGGAACGCCTCAAAGGGGTCATTGACCTCATTTTTGAGAAGGCCATTTCAG
AGCCCAACTTCTCTGTGGCCTATGCCAACATGTGCCGCTGCCTCATGGCGCTGAAAGTGCCCACTACGGA
AAAGCCAACAGTGACTGTGAACTTCCGAAAGCTGTTGTTGAATCGATGTCAGAAGGAGTTTGAGAAAGAC
AAAGATGATGATGAGGTTTTTGAGAAGAAGCAAAAAGAGATGGATGAAGCTGCTACGGCAGAGGAACGAG
GACGCCTGAAGGAAGAGCTGGAAGAGGCTCGGGACATAGCCCGGCGGCGCTCTTTAGGGAATATCAAGTT
TATTGGAGAGTTGTTCAAACTGAAGATGTTAACAGAGGCAATAATGCATGACTGTGTGGTCAAACTGCTT
AAGAACCATGATGAAGAGTCCCTTGAGTGCCTTTGTCGTCTGCTCACCACCATTGGCAAAGACCTGGACT
TTGAAAAAGCCAAGCCCCGAATGGATCAGTATTTCAACCAGATGGAAAAAATCATTAAAGAAAAGAAGAC
GTCATCCCGCATCCGCTTTATGCTGCAGGACGTGCTGGATCTGCGAGGGAGCAATTGGGTGCCACGCCGA
GGGGATCAGGGTCCCAAGACCATTGACCAGATCCATAAGGAGGCTGAGATGGAAGAACATCGAGAGCACA
TCAAAGTGCAGCAGCTCATGGCCAAGGGCAGTGACAAGCGTCGGGGCGGTCCTCCAGGCCCTCCCATCAG
CCGTGGACTTCCCCTTGTGGATGATGGTGGCTGGAACACAGTTCCCATCAGCAAAGGTAGCCGCCCCATT
GACACCTCACGACTCACCAAGATCACCAAGCCTGGCTCCATCGATTCTAACAACCAGCTCTTTGCACCTG
GAGGGCGACTGAGCTGGGGCAAGGGCAGCAGCGGAGGCTCAGGAGCCAAGCCCTCAGACGCAGCATCAGA
AGCTGCTCGCCCAGCTACTAGTACTTTGAATCGCTTCTCAGCCCTTCAACAAGCGGTACCCACAGAAAGC
ACAGATAATAGACGTGTGGTGCAGAGGAGTAGCTTGAGCCGAGAACGAGGCGAGAAAGCTGGAGACCGAG
GAGACCGCCTAGAGCGGAGTGAACGGGGAGGGGACCGTGGGGACCGGCTTGATCGTGCGCGGACACCAGC
TACCAAGCGGAGCTTCAGCAAGGAAGTGGAGGAGCGGAGTAGAGAACGGCCCTCCCAGCCTGAGGGGCTG
CGCAAGGCAGCTAGCCTCACGGAGGATCGGGACCGTGGGCGGGATGCCGTGAAGCGAGAAGCTGCCCTAC
CCCCAGTGAGCCCCCTGAAGGCGGCTCTCTCTGAGGAGGAGTTAGAGAAGAAATCCAAGGCTATCATTGA
GGAATATCTCCATCTCAATGACATGAAAGAGGCAGTCCAGTGCGTGCAGGAGCTGGCCTCACCCTCCTTG
CTCTTCATCTTTGTACGGCATGGTGTCGAGTCTACGCTGGAGCGCAGTGCCATTGCTCGTGAGCATATGG
GGCAGCTGCTGCACCAGCTGCTCTGTGCTGGGCATCTGTCTACTGCTCAGTACTACCAAGGGTTGTATGA
AATCTTGGAATTGGCTGAGGACATGGAAATTGACATCCCCCACGTGTGGCTCTACCTAGCGGAACTGGTA
ACACCCATTCTGCAGGAAGGTGGGGTGCCCATGGGGGAGCTGTTCAGGGAGATTACAAAGCCTCTGAGAC
CGTTGGGCAAAGCTGCTTCCCTGTTGCTGGAGATCCTGGGCCTCCTGTGCAAAAGCATGGGTCCTAAAAA
GGTGGGGACGCTGTGGCGAGAAGCCGGGCTTAGCTGGAAGGAATTTCTACCTGAAGGCCAGGACATTGGT
GCATTCGTCGCTGAACAGAAGGTGGAGTATACCCTGGGAGAGGAGTCGGAAGCCCCTGGCCAGAGGGCAC
TCCCCTCCGAGGAGCTGAACAGGCAGCTGGAGAAGCTGCTGAAGGAGGGCAGCAGTAACCAGCGGGTGTT
CGACTGGATAGAGGCCAACCTGAGTGAGCAGCAGATAGTATCCAACACGTTAGTTCGAGCCCTCATGACG
GCTGTCTGCTATTCTGCAATTATTTTTGAGACTCCCCTCCGAGTGGACGTTGCAGTGCTGAAAGCGCGAG
CGAAGCTGCTGCAGAAATACCTGTGTGACGAGCAGAAGGAGCTACAGGCGCTCTACGCCCTCCAGGCCCT
TGTAGTGACCTTAGAACAGCCTCCCAACCTGCTGCGGATGTTCTTTGACGCACTGTATGACGAGGACGTG
GTGAAGGAGGATGCCTTCTACAGTTGGGAGAGTAGCAAGGACCCCGCTGAGCAGCAGGGCAAGGGTGTGG
CCCTTAAATCTGTCACAGCCTTCTTCAAGTGGCTCCGTGAAGCAGAGGAGGAGTCTGACCACAACTAAGC
GGCCGCTTCCCTTTAGTGAGGGTTAATGCTTCGAGCAGACATGATAAGATACATTGATGAGTTTGGACAA
ACCACAACTAGAATGCAGTGAAAAAAATGCTTTATTTGTGAAATTTGTGATGCTATTGCTTTATTTGTAA
CCATTATAAGCTGCAATAAACAAGTTAACAACAACAATTGCATTCATTTTATGTTTCAGGTTCAGGGGGA
GATGTGGGAGGTTTTTTAAAGCAAGTAAAACCTCTACAAATGTGGTAAAATCCGATAAGGATCGATCCGG
GCTGGCGTAATAGCGAAGAGGCCCGCACCGATCGCCCTTCCCAACAGTTGCGCAGCCTGAATGGCGAATG
G
[124 nt withheld, positions 6442-6565]
C
[91 nt withheld, positions 6567-6657]
A
[49 nt withheld, positions 6659-6707]
CCTTTGACGTTGGAGTCCACGTTCTTT
[37 nt withheld, positions 6735-6771]
ACCCTATCTCGGTCTATTCTTTTGATTTATAAGGGATTTTGCCGATTTCGGCCTATTGGTTAAAAAATGA
GCTGATTTAACAAAAATTTAACGCGAATTTTAACAAAATATTAACGCTTACAATTTCCTGATGCGGTATT
TTCTCCTTACGCATCTGTGCGGTATTTCACACCGCATACGCGGATCTGCGCAGCACCATGGCCTGAAATA
ACCTCTGAAAGAGGAACTTGGTTAGGTACCTTCTGAGGCGGAAAGAACCAGCTGTGGAATGTGTGTCAGT
TAGGGTGTGGAAAGTCCCCAGGCTCCCCAGCAGGCAGAAGTATGCAAAGCATGCATCTCAATTAGTCAGC
AACCAGGTGTGGAAAGTCCCCAGGCTCCCCAGCAGGCAGAAGTATGCAAAGCATGCATCTCAATTAGTCA
GCAACCATAGTCCCGCCCCTAACTCCGCCCATCCCGCCCCTAACTCCGCCCAGTTCCGCCCATTCTCCGC
CCCATGGCTGACTAATTTTTTTTATTTATGCAGAGGCCGAGGCCGCCTCGGCCTCTGAGCTATTCCAGAA
GTAGTGAGGAGGCTTTTTTGGAGGCCTAGGCTTTTGCAAAAAGCTTGATTCTTCTGACACAACAGTCTCG
AACTTAAGGCTAGAGCCACCATGATTGAACAAGATGGATTGCACGCAGGTTCTCCGGCCGCTTGGGTGGA
GAGGCTATTCGGCTATGACTGGGCACAACAGACAATCGGCTGCTCTGATGCCGCCGTGTTCCGGCTGTCA
GCGCAGGGGCGCCCGGTTCTTTTTGTCAAGACCGACCTGTCCGGTGCCCTGAATGAACTGCAGGACGAGG
CAGCGCGGCTATCGTGGCTGGCCACGACGGGCGTTCCTTGCGCAGCTGTGCTCGACGTTGTCACTGAAGC
GGGAAGGGACTGGCTGCTATTGGGCGAAGTGCCGGGGCAGGATCTCCTGTCATCTCACCTTGCTCCTGCC
GAGAAAGTATCCATCATGGCTGATGCAATGCGGCGGCTGCATACGCTTGATCCGGCTACCTGCCCATTCG
ACCACCAAGCGAAACATCGCATCGAGCGAGCACGTACTCGGATGGAAGCCGGTCTTGTCGATCAGGATGA
TCTGGACGAAGAGCATCAGGGGCTCGCGCCAGCCGAACTGTTCGCCAGGCTCAAGGCGCGCATGCCCGAC
GGCGAGGATCTCGTCGTGACCCATGGCGATGCCTGCTTGCCGAATATCATGGTGGAAAATGGCCGCTTTT
CTGGATTCATCGACTGTGGCCGGCTGGGTGTGGCGGACCGCTATCAGGACATAGCGTTGGCTACCCGTGA
TATTGCTGAAGAGCTTGGCGGCGAATGGGCTGACCGCTTCCTCGTGCTTTACGGTATCGCCGCTCCCGAT
TCGCAGCGCATCGCCTTCTATCGCCTTCTTGACGAGTTCTTCTGAGCGGGACTCTGGGGTTCGAAATGAC
CGACCAAGCGACGCCCAACCTGCCATCACGATGGCCGCAATAAAATATCTTTATTTTCATTACATCTGTG
TGTTGGTTTTTTGTGTGAATCGATAGCGATAAGGATCCGCGTATGGTGCACTCTCAGTACAATCTGCTCT
GATGCCGCATAGTTAAGCCAGCCCCGACACCCGCCAACACCCGCTGACGCGCCCTGACGGGCTTGTCTGC
TCCCGGCATCCGCTTACAGACAAGCTGTGACCGTCTCCGGGAGCTGCATGTGTCAGAGGTTTTCACCGTC
ATCACCGAAACGCGCGAGACGAAAGGGCCTCGTGATACGCCTATTTTTATAGGTTAATGTCATGATAATA
ATGGTTTCTTAGACGTCAGGTGGCACTTTTCGGGGAAATGTGCGCGGAACCCCTATTTGTTTATTTTTCT
AAATACATTCAAATATGTATCCGCTCATGAGACAATAACCCTGATAAATGCTTCAATAATATTGAAAAAG
GAAGAGTATGAGTATTCAACATTTCCGTGTCGCCCTTATTCCCTTTTTTGCGGCATTTTGCCTTCCTGTT
TTTGCTCACCCAGAAACGCTGGTGAAAGTAAAAGATGCTGAAGATCAGTTGGGTGCACGAGTGGGTTACA
TCGAACTGGATCTCAACAGCGGTAAGATCCTTGAGAGTTTTCGCCCCGAAGAACGTTTTCCAATGATGAG
CACTTTTAAAGTTCTGCTATGTGGCGCGGTATTATCCCGTATTGACGCCGGGCAAGAGCAACTCGGTCGC
CGCATACACTATTCTCAGAATGACTTGGTTGAGTACTCACCAGTCACAGAAAAGCATCTTACGGATGGCA
TGACAGTAAGAGAATTATGCAGTGCTGCCATAACCATGAGTGATAACACTGCGGCCAACTTACTTCTGAC
AACGATCGGAGGACCGAAGGAGCTAACCGCTTTTTTGCACAACATGGGGGATCATGTAACTCGCCTTGAT
CGTTGGGAACCGGAGCTGAATGAAGCCATACCAAACGACGAGCGTGACACCACGATGCCTGTAGCAATGG
CAACAACGTTGCGCAAACTATTAACTGGCGAACTACTTACTCTAGCTTCCCGGCAACAATTAATAGACTG
GATGGAGGCGGATAAAGTTGCAGGACCACTTCTGCGCTCGGCCCTTCCGGCTGGCTGGTTTATTGCTGAT
AAATCTGGAGCCGGTGAGCGTGGGTCTCGCGGTATCATTGCAGCACTGGGGCCAGATGGTAAGCCCTCCC
GTATCGTAGTTATCTACACGACGGGGAGTCAGGCAACTATGGATGAACGAAATAGACAGATCGCTGAGAT
AGGTGCCTCACTGATTAAGCATTGGTAACTGTCAGACCAAGTTTACTCATATATACTTTAGATTGATTTA
AAACTTCATTTTTAATTTAAAAGGATCTAGGTGAAGATCCTTTTTGATAATCTCATGACCAAAATCCCTT
AACGTGAGTTTTCGTTCCACTGAGCGTCAGACCCCGTAGAAAAGATCAAAGGATCTTCTTGAGATCCTTT
TTTTCTGCGCGTAATCTGCTGCTTGCAAACAAAAAAACCACCGCTACCAGCGGTGGTTTGTTTGCCGGAT
CAAGAGCTACCAACTCTTTTTCCGAAGGTAACTGGCTTCAGCAGAGCGCAGATACCAAATACTGTTCTTC
TAGTGTAGCCGTAGTTAGGCCACCACTTCAAGAACTCTGTAGCACCGCCTACATACCTCGCTCTGCTAAT
CCTGTTACCAGTGGCTGCTGCCAGTGGCGATAAGTCGTGTCTTACCGGGTTGGACTCAAGACGATAGTTA
CCGGATAAGGCGCAGCGGTCGGGCTGAACGGGGGGTTCGTGCACACAGCCCAGCTTGGAGCGAACGACCT
ACACCGAACTGAGATACCTACAGCGTGAGCTATGAGAAAGCGCCACGCTTCCCGAAGGGAGAAAGGCGGA
CAGGTATCCGGTAAGCGGCAGGGTCGGAACAGGAGAGCGCACGAGGGAGCTTCCAGGGGGAAACGCCTGG
TATCTTTATAGTCCTGTCGGGTTTCGCCACCTCTGACTTGAGCGTCGATTTTTGTGATGCTCGTCAGGGG
GGCGGAGCCTATGGAAAAACGCCAGCAACGCGGCCTTTTTACGGTTCCTGGCCTTTTGCTGGCCTTTTGC
TCACATGGCTCGACAGATCT
