>Addgene plasmid #65812 | pCI-MS2V5-eIF4G delN83 | addgene partial sequence | sequence record 113995 | CMV-F 5'-CGCAAATGGGCGGTAGGCGTG-3'
AGTGAACCGTCAGATCACTAGAAGCTTTATTGCGGTAGTTTATCACAGTTAAATTGCTAACGCAGTCAGT
GCTTCTGACACAACAGTCTCGAACTTAAGCTGCAGTGACTCTCTTAAGGTAGCCTTGCAGAAGTTGGTCG
TGAGGCACTGGGCAGGTAAGTATCAAGGTTACAAGACAGGTTTAAGGAGACCAATAGAAACTGGGCTTGT
CGAGACAGAGAAGACTCTTGCGTTTCTGATAGGCACCTATTGGTCTTACTGACATCCACTTTGCCTTTCT
CTCCACAGGTGTCCACTCCCAGTTCAATTACAGCTCTTAAGGCTAGAGTACTTAATACGACTCACTATAG
GCTAGCACCATGGCTTCTAACTTTACTCAGTTCGTTCTCGTGGACAATGGCGGAACTGGCGACGTGACTG
TCGCCCCAAGCAACTTCGCTAACGGGGTCGCTGAATGGATCAGCTCTAACTCGCGTTCACAGGCTTACAA
AGTAACCTGTAGCGTTCGTCAGAGCTCTGCGCAGAATCGCAAATACACCATCAAAGTCGAGGTGCCTAAA
GTGGCAACCCAGACTGTTGGTGGTGTAGAGCTTCCTGTAGCCGCATGGCGTTCGTACTTAAATATGGAAC
TAACCATTCCAATTTTCGCCACGAACTCCGACTGCGAGCTTATTGTTAAGGCAATGCAAGGTCTCCTAAA
AGATGGAAACCCGATTCCCTCAGCAATCGCAGCAAACTCCGGCATCTACGGCGGTGGCAAGCCCATCCCT
AACCCACTGCT
