>Addgene plasmid #65812 | pCI-MS2V5-eIF4G delN83 | addgene partial sequence | sequence record 113996 | EBV-rev 5'-GTGGTTTGTCCAAACTCATC-3'
GCGGCCGCTTAGTTGTGGTCAGACTCCTCCTCTGCTTCACGGAGCCACTTGAAGAAGGCTGTGACAGATT
TAAGGGCCACACCCTTGCCCTGCTGCTCAGCGGGGTCCTTGCTACTCTCCCAACTGTAGAAGGCATCCTC
CTTCACCACGTCCTCGTCATACAGTGCGTCAAAGAACATCCGCAGCAGGTTGGGAGGCTGTTCTAAGGTC
ACTACAAGGGCCTGGAGGGCGTAGAGCGCCTGTAGCTCCTTCTGCTCGTCACACAGGTATTTCTGCAGCA
GCTTCGCTCGCGCTTTCAGCACTGCAACGTCCACTCGGAGGGGAGTCTCAAAAATAATTGCAGAATAGCA
GACAGCCGTCATGAGGGCTCGAACTAACGTGTTGGATACTATCTGCTGCTCACTCAGGTTGGCCTCTATC
CAGTCGAACACCCGCTGGTTACTGCTGCCCTCCTTCAGCAGCTTCTCCAGCTGCCTGTTCAGCTCCTCGG
AGGGGAGTGCCCTCTGGCCAGGGGCTTCCGACTCCTCTCCCAGGGTATACTCCACCTTCTGTTCAGCGAC
GAATGCACCAATGTCCTGGCCTTCAGGTAGAAATTCCTTCCAGCTAAGCCCGGCTTCTCGCCACAGCGTC
CCCACCTTTTTAGGACCCATGCTTTTGCACAGGAGGCCCAGGATCTCCAGCAACA
