>Addgene plasmid #65812 | pCI-MS2V5-eIF4G delN83 | addgene partial sequence | sequence record 115337 | hARIH1-F 5'-TAATACGACTCACTATAGG-3'
TGGCGGAACTGGCGACGTGACTGTCGCCCCAAGCAACTTCGCTAACGGGGTCGCTGAATGGATCAGCTCT
AACTCGCGTTCACAGGCTTACAAAGTAACCTGTAGCGTTCGTCAGAGCTCTGCGCAGAATCGCAAATACA
CCATCAAAGTCGAGGTGCCTAAAGTGGCAACCCAGACTGTTGGTGGTGTAGAGCTTCCTGTAGCCGCATG
GCGTTCGTACTTAAATATGGAACTAACCATTCCAATTTTCGCCACGAACTCCGACTGCGAGCTTATTGTT
AAGGCAATGCAAGGTCTCCTAAAAGATGGAAACCCGATTCCCTCAGCAATCGCAGCAAACTCCGGCATCT
ACGGCGGTGGCAAGCCCATCCCTAACCCACTGCTGGGCCTGGACAGCACCCTCGAGGGATCCCAAGTAAT
GATGATCCCTTCCCAGATCTCCTACCCAGCCTCCCAGGGGGCCTACTACATCCCTGGACAGGGGCGTTCC
ACATACGTTGTCCCGACACAGCAGTACCCTGTGCAGCCAGGAGCCCCAGGCTTCTATCCAGGTGCAAGCC
CTACAGAATTTGGGACCTACGCTGGCGCCTACTATCCAGCCCAAGGGGTGCAGCAGTTTCCCACTGGCGT
GGCCCCCGCCCCAGTTTTGATGAACCAGCCACCCCAGATTGCTCCCAAGAGGGAGCGTAAGACGATCCGA
ATTCGAGAT
